>Addgene plasmid #113780 | pGLIS3.1.0-gDNA | addgene full sequence | sequence record 230571 | Addgene NGS Result
TAGAGCTAGAAATAGCAAGTTAAAATAAGGCTAGTCCGTTATCAACTTGAAAAAGTGGCACCGAGTCGGT
GCTTTTTTGTTTTAGAGCTAGAAATAGCAAGTTAAAATAAGGCTAGTCCGTTTTTAGCGCGTGCGCCAAT
TCTGCAGACAAATGGCTCTAGAGGTACCCGTTACATAACTTACGGTAAATGGCCCGCCTGGCTGACCGCC
CAACGACCCCCGCCCATTGACGTCAATAGTAACGCCAATAGGGACTTTCCATTGACGTCAATGGGTGGAG
TATTTACGGTAAACTGCCCACTTGGCAGTACATCAAGTGTATCATATGCCAAGTACGCCCCCTATTGACG
TCAATGACGGTAAATGGCCCGCCTGGCATTGTGCCCAGTACATGACCTTATGGGACTTTCCTACTTGGCA
GTACATCTACGTATTAGTCATCGCTATTACCATGGTCGAGGTGAGCCCCACGTTCTGCTTCACTCTCCCC
ATCTCCCCCCCCTCCCCACCCCCAATTTTGTATTTATTTATTTTTTAATTATTTTGTGCAGCGATGGGGG
CGGGGGGGGGGGGGCGGGGCGAGGCGGAGAGGTGCGGCGGCAGCCAATCAGAGCGGCGCGCTCCGAAAGT
TTCCTTTTATGGCGAGGCGGCGGCGGCGGCGGCCCTATAAAAAGCGAAGCGCGCGGCGGGCGGGAGTCGC
TGCGCGCTGCCTTCGCCCCGTGCCCCGCTCCGCCGCCGCCTCGCGCCGCCCGCCCCGGCTCTGACTGACC
GCGTTACTCCCACAGGTGAGCGGGCGGGACGGCCCTTCTCCTCCGGGCTGTAATTAGCTGAGCAAGAGGT
AAGGGTTTAAGGGATGGTTGGTTGGTGGGGTATTAATGTTTAATTACCTGGAGCACCTGCCTGAAATCAC
TTTTTTTCAGGTTGGACCGGTGCCACCATGGACTATAAGGACCACGACGGAGACTACAAGGATCATGATA
TTGATTACAAAGACGATGACGATAAGATGGCCCCAAAGAAGAAGCGGAAGGTCGGTATCCACGGAGTCCC
AGCAGCCGACAAGAAGTACAGCATCGGCCTGGACATCGGCACCAACTCTGTGGGCTGGGCCGTGATCACC
GACGAGTACAAGGTGCCCAGCAAGAAATTCAAGGTGCTGGGCAACACCGACCGGCACAGCATCAAGAAGA
ACCTGATCGGAGCCCTGCTGTTCGACAGCGGCGAAACAGCCGAGGCCACCCGGCTGAAGAGAACCGCCAG
AAGAAGATACACCAGACGGAAGAACCGGATCTGCTATCTGCAAGAGATCTTCAGCAACGAGATGGCCAAG
GTGGACGACAGCTTCTTCCACAGACTGGAAGAGTCCTTCCTGGTGGAAGAGGATAAGAAGCACGAGCGGC
ACCCCATCTTCGGCAACATCGTGGACGAGGTGGCCTACCACGAGAAGTACCCCACCATCTACCACCTGAG
AAAGAAACTGGTGGACAGCACCGACAAGGCCGACCTGCGGCTGATCTATCTGGCCCTGGCCCACATGATC
AAGTTCCGGGGCCACTTCCTGATCGAGGGCGACCTGAACCCCGACAACAGCGACGTGGACAAGCTGTTCA
TCCAGCTGGTGCAGACCTACAACCAGCTGTTCGAGGAAAACCCCATCAACGCCAGCGGCGTGGACGCCAA
GGCCATCCTGTCTGCCAGACTGAGCAAGAGCAGACGGCTGGAAAATCTGATCGCCCAGCTGCCCGGCGAG
AAGAAGAATGGCCTGTTCGGAAACCTGATTGCCCTGAGCCTGGGCCTGACCCCCAACTTCAAGAGCAACT
TCGACCTGGCCGAGGATGCCAAACTGCAGCTGAGCAAGGACACCTACGACGACGACCTGGACAACCTGCT
GGCCCAGATCGGCGACCAGTACGCCGACCTGTTTCTGGCCGCCAAGAACCTGTCCGACGCCATCCTGCTG
AGCGACATCCTGAGAGTGAACACCGAGATCACCAAGGCCCCCCTGAGCGCCTCTATGATCAAGAGATACG
ACGAGCACCACCAGGACCTGACCCTGCTGAAAGCTCTCGTGCGGCAGCAGCTGCCTGAGAAGTACAAAGA
GATTTTCTTCGACCAGAGCAAGAACGGCTACGCCGGCTACATTGACGGCGGAGCCAGCCAGGAAGAGTTC
TACAAGTTCATCAAGCCCATCCTGGAAAAGATGGACGGCACCGAGGAACTGCTCGTGAAGCTGAACAGAG
AGGACCTGCTGCGGAAGCAGCGGACCTTCGACAACGGCAGCATCCCCCACCAGATCCACCTGGGAGAGCT
GCACGCCATTCTGCGGCGGCAGGAAGATTTTTACCCATTCCTGAAGGACAACCGGGAAAAGATCGAGAAG
ATCCTGACCTTCCGCATCCCCTACTACGTGGGCCCTCTGGCCAGGGGAAACAGCAGATTCGCCTGGATGA
CCAGAAAGAGCGAGGAAACCATCACCCCCTGGAACTTCGAGGAAGTGGTGGACAAGGGCGCTTCCGCCCA
GAGCTTCATCGAGCGGATGACCAACTTCGATAAGAACCTGCCCAACGAGAAGGTGCTGCCCAAGCACAGC
CTGCTGTACGAGTACTTCACCGTGTATAACGAGCTGACCAAAGTGAAATACGTGACCGAGGGAATGAGAA
AGCCCGCCTTCCTGAGCGGCGAGCAGAAAAAGGCCATCGTGGACCTGCTGTTCAAGACCAACCGGAAAGT
GACCGTGAAGCAGCTGAAAGAGGACTACTTCAAGAAAATCGAGTGCTTCGACTCCGTGGAAATCTCCGGC
GTGGAAGATCGGTTCAACGCCTCCCTGGGCACATACCACGATCTGCTGAAAATTATCAAGGACAAGGACT
TCCTGGACAATGAGGAAAACGAGGACATTCTGGAAGATATCGTGCTGACCCTGACACTGTTTGAGGACAG
AGAGATGATCGAGGAACGGCTGAAAACCTATGCCCACCTGTTCGACGACAAAGTGATGAAGCAGCTGAAG
CGGCGGAGATACACCGGCTGGGGCAGGCTGAGCCGGAAGCTGATCAACGGCATCCGGGACAAGCAGTCCG
GCAAGACAATCCTGGATTTCCTGAAGTCCGACGGCTTCGCCAACAGAAACTTCATGCAGCTGATCCACGA
CGACAGCCTGACCTTTAAAGAGGACATCCAGAAAGCCCAGGTGTCCGGCCAGGGCGATAGCCTGCACGAG
CACATTGCCAATCTGGCCGGCAGCCCCGCCATTAAGAAGGGCATCCTGCAGACAGTGAAGGTGGTGGACG
AGCTCGTGAAAGTGATGGGCCGGCACAAGCCCGAGAACATCGTGATCGAAATGGCCAGAGAGAACCAGAC
CACCCAGAAGGGACAGAAGAACAGCCGCGAGAGAATGAAGCGGATCGAAGAGGGCATCAAAGAGCTGGGC
AGCCAGATCCTGAAAGAACACCCCGTGGAAAACACCCAGCTGCAGAACGAGAAGCTGTACCTGTACTACC
TGCAGAATGGGCGGGATATGTACGTGGACCAGGAACTGGACATCAACCGGCTGTCCGACTACGATGTGGA
CCATATCGTGCCTCAGAGCTTTCTGAAGGACGACTCCATCGACAACAAGGTGCTGACCAGAAGCGACAAG
AACCGGGGCAAGAGCGACAACGTGCCCTCCGAAGAGGTCGTGAAGAAGATGAAGAACTACTGGCGGCAGC
TGCTGAACGCCAAGCTGATTACCCAGAGAAAGTTCGACAATCTGACCAAGGCCGAGAGAGGCGGCCTGAG
CGAACTGGATAAGGCCGGCTTCATCAAGAGACAGCTGGTGGAAACCCGGCAGATCACAAAGCACGTGGCA
CAGATCCTGGACTCCCGGATGAACACTAAGTACGACGAGAATGACAAGCTGATCCGGGAAGTGAAAGTGA
TCACCCTGAAGTCCAAGCTGGTGTCCGATTTCCGGAAGGATTTCCAGTTTTACAAAGTGCGCGAGATCAA
CAACTACCACCACGCCCACGACGCCTACCTGAACGCCGTCGTGGGAACCGCCCTGATCAAAAAGTACCCT
AAGCTGGAAAGCGAGTTCGTGTACGGCGACTACAAGGTGTACGACGTGCGGAAGATGATCGCCAAGAGCG
AGCAGGAAATCGGCAAGGCTACCGCCAAGTACTTCTTCTACAGCAACATCATGAACTTTTTCAAGACCGA
GATTACCCTGGCCAACGGCGAGATCCGGAAGCGGCCTCTGATCGAGACAAACGGCGAAACCGGGGAGATC
GTGTGGGATAAGGGCCGGGATTTTGCCACCGTGCGGAAAGTGCTGAGCATGCCCCAAGTGAATATCGTGA
AAAAGACCGAGGTGCAGACAGGCGGCTTCAGCAAAGAGTCTATCCTGCCCAAGAGGAACAGCGATAAGCT
GATCGCCAGAAAGAAGGACTGGGACCCTAAGAAGTACGGCGGCTTCGACAGCCCCACCGTGGCCTATTCT
GTGCTGGTGGTGGCCAAAGTGGAAAAGGGCAAGTCCAAGAAACTGAAGAGTGTGAAAGAGCTGCTGGGGA
TCACCATCATGGAAAGAAGCAGCTTCGAGAAGAATCCCATCGACTTTCTGGAAGCCAAGGGCTACAAAGA
AGTGAAAAAGGACCTGATCATCAAGCTGCCTAAGTACTCCCTGTTCGAGCTGGAAAACGGCCGGAAGAGA
ATGCTGGCCTCTGCCGGCGAACTGCAGAAGGGAAACGAACTGGCCCTGCCCTCCAAATATGTGAACTTCC
TGTACCTGGCCAGCCACTATGAGAAGCTGAAGGGCTCCCCCGAGGATAATGAGCAGAAACAGCTGTTTGT
GGAACAGCACAAGCACTACCTGGACGAGATCATCGAGCAGATCAGCGAGTTCTCCAAGAGAGTGATCCTG
GCCGACGCTAATCTGGACAAAGTGCTGTCCGCCTACAACAAGCACCGGGATAAGCCCATCAGAGAGCAGG
CCGAGAATATCATCCACCTGTTTACCCTGACCAATCTGGGAGCCCCTGCCGCCTTCAAGTACTTTGACAC
CACCATCGACCGGAAGAGGTACACCAGCACCAAAGAGGTGCTGGACGCCACCCTGATCCACCAGAGCATC
ACCGGCCTGTACGAGACACGGATCGACCTGTCTCAGCTGGGAGGCGACAAAAGGCCGGCGGCCACGAAAA
AGGCCGGCCAGGCAAAAAAGAAAAAGTAAGAATTCCTAGAGCTCGCTGATCAGCCTCGACTGTGCCTTCT
AGTTGCCAGCCATCTGTTGTTTGCCCCTCCCCCGTGCCTTCCTTGACCCTGGAAGGTGCCACTCCCACTG
TCCTTTCCTAATAAAATGAGGAAATTGCATCGCATTGTCTGAGTAGGTGTCATTCTATTCTGGGGGGTGG
GGTGGGGCAGGACAGCAAGGGGGAGGATTGGGAAGAGAATAGCAGGCATGCTGGGGAGCGGCCGCAGGAA
CCCCTAGTGATGGAGTTGGCCACTCCCTCTCTGCGCGCTCGCTCGCTCACTGAGGCCGGGCGACCAAAGG
TCGCCCGACGCCCGGGCTTTGCCCGGGCGGCCTCAGTGAGCGAGCGAGCGCGCAGCTGCCTGCAGGGGCG
CCTGATGCGGTATTTTCTCCTTACGCATCTGTGCGGTATTTCACACCGCATA
[95 nt withheld, positions 5653-5747]
T
[46 nt withheld, positions 5749-5794]
C
[141 nt withheld, positions 5796-5936]
CCTTTGACGTTGGAGTCCACGTTCTTT
[37 nt withheld, positions 5964-6000]
ACTCTATCTCGGGCTATTCTTTTGATTTATAAGGGATTTTGCCGATTTCGGTCTATTGGTTAAAAAATGA
GCTGATTTAACAAAAATTTAACGCGAATTTTAACAAAATATTAACGTTTACAATTTTATGGTGCACTCTC
AGTACAATCTGCTCTGATGCCGCATAGTTAAGCCAGCCCCGACACCCGCCAACACCCGCTGACGCGCCCT
GACGGGCTTGTCTGCTCCCGGCATCCGCTTACAGACAAGCTGTGACCGTCTCCGGGAGCTGCATGTGTCA
GAGGTTTTCACCGTCATCACCGAAACGCGCGAGACGAAAGGGCCTCGTGATACGCCTATTTTTATAGGTT
AATGTCATGATAATAATGGTTTCTTAGACGTCAGGTGGCACTTTTCGGGGAAATGTGCGCGGAACCCCTA
TTTGTTTATTTTTCTAAATACATTCAAATATGTATCCGCTCATGAGACAATAACCCTGATAAATGCTTCA
ATAATATTGAAAAAGGAAGAGTATGAGTATTCAACATTTCCGTGTCGCCCTTATTCCCTTTTTTGCGGCA
TTTTGCCTTCCTGTTTTTGCTCACCCAGAAACGCTGGTGAAAGTAAAAGATGCTGAAGATCAGTTGGGTG
CACGAGTGGGTTACATCGAACTGGATCTCAACAGCGGTAAGATCCTTGAGAGTTTTCGCCCCGAAGAACG
TTTTCCAATGATGAGCACTTTTAAAGTTCTGCTATGTGGCGCGGTATTATCCCGTATTGACGCCGGGCAA
GAGCAACTCGGTCGCCGCATACACTATTCTCAGAATGACTTGGTTGAGTACTCACCAGTCACAGAAAAGC
ATCTTACGGATGGCATGACAGTAAGAGAATTATGCAGTGCTGCCATAACCATGAGTGATAACACTGCGGC
CAACTTACTTCTGACAACGATCGGAGGACCGAAGGAGCTAACCGCTTTTTTGCACAACATGGGGGATCAT
GTAACTCGCCTTGATCGTTGGGAACCGGAGCTGAATGAAGCCATACCAAACGACGAGCGTGACACCACGA
TGCCTGTAGCAATGGCAACAACGTTGCGCAAACTATTAACTGGCGAACTACTTACTCTAGCTTCCCGGCA
ACAATTAATAGACTGGATGGAGGCGGATAAAGTTGCAGGACCACTTCTGCGCTCGGCCCTTCCGGCTGGC
TGGTTTATTGCTGATAAATCTGGAGCCGGTGAGCGTGGAAGCCGCGGTATCATTGCAGCACTGGGGCCAG
ATGGTAAGCCCTCCCGTATCGTAGTTATCTACACGACGGGGAGTCAGGCAACTATGGATGAACGAAATAG
ACAGATCGCTGAGATAGGTGCCTCACTGATTAAGCATTGGTAACTGTCAGACCAAGTTTACTCATATATA
CTTTAGATTGATTTAAAACTTCATTTTTAATTTAAAAGGATCTAGGTGAAGATCCTTTTTGATAATCTCA
TGACCAAAATCCCTTAACGTGAGTTTTCGTTCCACTGAGCGTCAGACCCCGTAGAAAAGATCAAAGGATC
TTCTTGAGATCCTTTTTTTCTGCGCGTAATCTGCTGCTTGCAAACAAAAAAACCACCGCTACCAGCGGTG
GTTTGTTTGCCGGATCAAGAGCTACCAACTCTTTTTCCGAAGGTAACTGGCTTCAGCAGAGCGCAGATAC
CAAATACTGTTCTTCTAGTGTAGCCGTAGTTAGGCCACCACTTCAAGAACTCTGTAGCACCGCCTACATA
CCTCGCTCTGCTAATCCTGTTACCAGTGGCTGCTGCCAGTGGCGATAAGTCGTGTCTTACCGGGTTGGAC
TCAAGACGATAGTTACCGGATAAGGCGCAGCGGTCGGGCTGAACGGGGGGTTCGTGCACACAGCCCAGCT
TGGAGCGAACGACCTACACCGAACTGAGATACCTACAGCGTGAGCTATGAGAAAGCGCCACGCTTCCCGA
AGGGAGAAAGGCGGACAGGTATCCGGTAAGCGGCAGGGTCGGAACAGGAGAGCGCACGAGGGAGCTTCCA
GGGGGAAACGCCTGGTATCTTTATAGTCCTGTCGGGTTTCGCCACCTCTGACTTGAGCGTCGATTTTTGT
GATGCTCGTCAGGGGGGCGGAGCCTATGGAAAAACGCCAGCAACGCGGCCTTTTTACGGTTCCTGGCCTT
TTGCTGGCCTTTTGCTCACATGTGAGGGCCTATTTCCCATGATTCCTTCATATTTGCATATACGATACAA
GGCTGTTAGAGAGATAATTGGAATTAATTTGACTGTAAACACAAAGATATTAGTACAAAATACGTGACGT
AGAAAGTAATAATTTCTTGGGTAGTTTGCAGTTTTAAAATTATGTTTTAAAATGGACTATCATATGCTTA
CCGTAACTTGAAAGTATTTCGATTTCTTGGCTTTATATATCTTGTGGAAAGGACGAAACACCGCCAAGAG
AGCTTTTAGCCTTGTTT
Features (pLannotate 1.2.2; 19 found; start..end, strand, type, name):
     79..122     +  misc_RNA       gRNA scaffold (fragment): guide RNA scaffold for the Streptococcus pyogenes CRISPR/Cas9 system
    169..454     +  enhancer       CMV enhancer: human cytomegalovirus immediate early enhancer; contains an 18-bp deletion relative to the standard CMV enhancer
    456..574     +  promoter       chicken β-actin promoter (fragment): No description available
    566..692     +  promoter       chicken β-actin promoter (fragment): No description available
    693..920     +  intron         hybrid intron: hybrid between chicken β-actin (CBA) and minute virus of mice (MMV) introns (Gray et al., 2011)
   1058..2659    +  CDS            Cas9(N): N-terminal portion of Streptococcus pyogenes Cas9 (Zetsche et al., 2015)
   2660..5158    +  CDS            Cas9(C): C-terminal portion of Streptococcus pyogenes Cas9 (Zetsche et al., 2015)
   5159..5206    +  CDS            nucleoplasmin NLS: bipartite nuclear localization signal from nucleoplasmin
   5240..5351    +  polyA_signal   bGH poly(A) signal: bovine growth hormone polyadenylation signal
   5456..5596    +  repeat_region  AAV2 ITR: inverted terminal repeat of adeno-associated virus serotype 2 inverted
   5601..5652    -  misc_feature   bom (fragment): basis of mobility region from pBR322
   5671..6126    +  rep_origin     f1 ori (sequence partly withheld): f1 bacteriophage origin of replication; arrow indicates direction of (+) strand synthesis
   6127..6176    -  misc_feature   bom (fragment): basis of mobility region from pBR322
   6278..6313    -  CDS            rop (fragment): Rop protein, which maintains plasmids at low copy number; rop
   6408..6512    +  promoter       AmpR promoter: bla
   6513..7373    +  CDS            AmpR: β-lactamase; bla; confers resistance to ampicillin, carbenicillin, and related antibiotics
   7544..8132    +  rep_origin     ori: high-copy-number ColE1/pMB1/pBR322/pUC origin of replication
   8194..8434    +  promoter       U6 promoter: RNA polymerase III promoter for human U6 snRNA
   8464..72      +  misc_RNA       gRNA scaffold (across the origin): guide RNA scaffold for the Streptococcus pyogenes CRISPR/Cas9 system
