[The description below was written by a language model from this plasmid's Addgene catalogue record and pLannotate feature annotations shown in this document.]
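Description:
pGLIS3.1.0-gDNA is a mammalian CRISPR expression plasmid built on the pX330 backbone. From a single vector it delivers both Streptococcus pyogenes Cas9 and a single guide RNA directed against the human transcription factor gene GLIS3 (also known as NDH or ZNF515). It is propagated in E. coli as a high-copy plasmid through a ColE1/pUC-type origin and selected with ampicillin via the β-lactamase gene. An f1 phage origin is also present, along with short annotated fragments of bom and rop that are backbone remnants.

The guide cassette consists of the human U6 RNA polymerase III promoter followed by the 20-nucleotide GLIS3 target sequence and the S. pyogenes gRNA scaffold, which spans the numbering origin of the circular sequence. The spacer was inserted between BbsI sites that were destroyed during cloning. The depositor notes that the PAM listed with the guide is not part of the plasmid. Cas9 is driven by a hybrid CBh-style Pol II promoter, made up of the CMV enhancer, the chicken β-actin promoter and a hybrid CBA/MVM intron. The annotation software splits the coding sequence into N- and C-terminal portions, but these are contiguous and correspond to a full-length nuclease. The coding sequence ends in a nucleoplasmin bipartite nuclear localization signal and is followed by the bGH polyadenylation signal. A single AAV2 ITR is annotated downstream, so the plasmid is not a complete AAV packaging vector.

The plasmid is intended for transfection into human cells to cut at the GLIS3 locus. The depositor specifies use together with a companion plasmid, pGLIS3-donor, which implies homology-directed editing of the gene. The record does not describe the nature of that modification.
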