Addgene plasmid #113780: pGLIS3.1.0-gDNA
Purpose: CRISPR plasmid for expression of Cas9 and gRNA targeting human transcription factor GLIS3
Depositing lab: Kevin White. Depositing organization: University of Chicago.
Backbone
  Vector backbone: pX330
  Backbone manufacturer: Zhang lab (Addgene plasmid ID: 42230)
  Vector type: Mammalian Expression, CRISPR
Growth in bacteria
  Bacterial resistance: Ampicillin, 100 μg/mL
  Growth temperature: 37°C
  Growth strain: DH5alpha
  Copy number: High Copy
Gene/Insert
  Gene/Insert name: GLIS3
  gRNA/shRNA sequence: CCAAGAGAGCTTTTAGCCTT CGG
  Species: H. sapiens (human)
  Entrez Gene: GLIS3 (a.k.a. NDH, ZNF515)
  Cloning method: Restriction Enzyme; 5′ cloning site BbsI (destroyed during cloning); 3′ cloning site BbsI (destroyed during cloning)
  Sequencing primers: 5′ hU6-F (5'-GAGGGCCTATTTCCCATGATT-3')
Terms and licenses: Academic/Nonprofit Terms; Industry Terms: Not Available to Industry
Depositor comments: gRNA sequence listed includes 20 nucleotide target sequence, followed by the uncloned PAM sequence. The PAM sequence is not present in the plasmid. Use with plasmid pGLIS3-donor
How to cite: pGLIS3.1.0-gDNA was a gift from Kevin White (Addgene plasmid # 113780 ; http://n2t.net/addgene:113780 ; RRID:Addgene_113780)
